Addgene plasmid #152751: pGBW-m4133234
Purpose: Mammalian expression plasmid for SARS-CoV-2 nsp8
Depositing lab: Ginkgo Bioworks & Benjie Chen. Depositing organization: Ginkgo Bioworks.
Backbone
  Vector backbone: pTwist_CMV_Puro_6
  Backbone size w/o insert (bp): 6080
  Vector type: Mammalian Expression
  Selectable markers: Puromycin
Growth in bacteria
  Bacterial resistance: Ampicillin, 100 μg/mL
  Growth temperature: 37°C
  Growth strain: DH5alpha
  Copy number: High Copy
Gene/Insert
  Gene/Insert name: SARS-CoV-2 nsp8
  Species: Severe acute respiratory syndrome coronavirus 2
  Insert size (bp): 587
  Mutation: wt
  Entrez Gene: ORF1ab (a.k.a. GU280_gp01)
  Promoter: CMV
  Tag / fusion protein: Cleavable TEV;TapTag (C terminal on backbone)
  Cloning method: Unknown
Resource information
  A portion of this plasmid was derived from a plasmid made by: GinkgoBioworks
Depositor comments: NCBI reference sequence: YP_009725304.1
How to cite: pGBW-m4133234 was a gift from Ginkgo Bioworks & Benjie Chen (Addgene plasmid # 152751 ; http://n2t.net/addgene:152751 ; RRID:Addgene_152751)
