[The description below was written by a language model from this plasmid's Addgene catalogue record and pLannotate feature annotations shown in this document.]
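Description:
pGBW-m4133234 is a mammalian expression plasmid for wild-type SARS-CoV-2 nsp8, a non-structural protein released from the ORF1ab replicase polyprotein. It is built on the pTwist_CMV_Puro_6 backbone. In bacteria it is maintained through a high-copy ColE1/pUC-type origin and an ampicillin-resistance (β-lactamase) gene. Transfected mammalian cells can be selected with puromycin, because a separate cassette places puromycin N-acetyltransferase under the human ubiquitin C promoter with a synthetic polyadenylation signal.

The nsp8 coding sequence spans the numbering origin of the circular record. The annotation tool matched it to the SARS-CoV-2 replicase polyprotein 1a, and the nsp10 text attached to that match is generic polyprotein annotation rather than a description of this insert. Transcription is driven by the CMV immediate-early enhancer and promoter elements just upstream. The catalogue lists a C-terminal, TEV-cleavable TAP tag supplied by the backbone. This agrees with the two features that follow the insert, a short fragment resembling myosin light chain kinase 2 (likely a calmodulin-binding peptide) and a fragment of Staphylococcus aureus protein A containing immunoglobulin-binding domains. These are the classic two modules of a tandem affinity purification tag, although the TEV site itself is not annotated.

An SV40 poly(A) signal lies downstream of the tag and is annotated on the opposite strand. T7 and rrnG terminators, additional synthetic poly(A) signals and β-globin insulator elements flank the expression unit, presumably isolating it from neighbouring transcription. The design suits expression of tagged nsp8 in mammalian cells followed by affinity purification, for example to recover the protein or its binding partners, though the record states only that the plasmid is for mammalian expression.
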