Features (pLannotate 1.2.2; 21 found; start..end, strand, type, name):
    650..727     +  CDS            MYLK2 (fragment): MYLK2_HUMAN - Experimental evidence at protein level: Swiss-Prot protein existence level 1. Implicated in the level of global muscle contraction and cardiac function. Phosphorylates a specific serine in the N-terminus of a myosin light chain. From Homo sapiens (Human).
    809..1159    +  CDS            spa (fragment): SPA_STAAU - Experimental evidence at protein level: Swiss-Prot protein existence level 1. Plays a role in the inhibition of the host innate and adaptive immune responses. Possesses five immunoglobulin-binding domains that capture both the fragment crystallizable region (Fc region) and the Fab region (part of Ig that identifies antigen) of immunoglobulins (By similarity). In turn, Staphylococcus aureus is protected from phagocytic killing via inhibition of Ig Fc region. In addition, the host elicited B-cell response is prevented due to a decrease of antibody-secreting cell proliferation that en
   1224..1345    -  polyA_signal   SV40 poly(A) signal: SV40 polyadenylation signal
   1368..1437    -  CDS            large T antigen (fragment): large T antigen from SV40 (simian virus 40)
   1460..1506    +  terminator     T7 terminator: transcription terminator for bacteriophage T7 RNA polymerase
   1536..1672    +  terminator     rrnG terminator: transcription terminator from the E. coli ribosomal RNA rrnG operon (Albrechtsen et al., 1991)
   1717..1788    +  misc_feature   3' β-globin insulator: insulator downstream of the human β-globin locus (Farrell et al., 2002)
   2014..2602    -  rep_origin     ori: high-copy-number ColE1/pMB1/pBR322/pUC origin of replication
   2774..2838    -  CDS            bla(M) (fragment): β-lactamase lacking the signal sequence; bla(M); allows cytosolic expression of β-lactamase
   3102..4311    +  promoter       UbC promoter: human ubiquitin C promoter
   4315..4912    +  CDS            PuroR (fragment): puromycin N-acetyltransferase; pac from Streptomyces; confers resistance to puromycin
   4941..4989    +  polyA_signal   poly(A) signal: synthetic polyadenylation signal
   5255..6115    +  CDS            AmpR: β-lactamase; bla; confers resistance to ampicillin, carbenicillin, and related antibiotics
   6128..6264    +  terminator     rrnG terminator: transcription terminator from the E. coli ribosomal RNA rrnG operon (Albrechtsen et al., 1991)
   6409..6480    +  misc_feature   5' β-globin insulator: insulator upstream of the human β-globin locus (Farrell et al., 2002)
   6485..6531    -  terminator     T7 terminator: transcription terminator for bacteriophage T7 RNA polymerase
   6549..6597    -  polyA_signal   poly(A) signal: synthetic polyadenylation signal
   6678..6981    +  enhancer       CMV enhancer: human cytomegalovirus immediate early enhancer
   7054..7071    -  promoter       CMV promoter (fragment): human cytomegalovirus (CMV) immediate early promoter
   7134..7185    +  promoter       CMVd2 promoter: truncated human cytomegalovirus (CMV) immediate early promoter that yields moderately reduced expression relative to the full-length promoter
   7254..601     +  CDS            R1A_SARS2 (fragment) (across the origin): Experimental evidence at protein level: Swiss-Prot protein existence level 1. [Non-structural protein 10]: Plays a pivotal role in viral transcription by stimulating both nsp14 3'-5' exoribonuclease and nsp16 2'-O-methyltransferase activities. Therefore plays an essential role in viral mRNAs cap methylation. From Severe acute respiratory syndrome coronavirus 2 (2019-nCoV) (SARS-CoV-2).
>Addgene plasmid #152751 | pGBW-m4133234 | depositor full sequence | sequence record 295763 | Full Sequence
CACCATGATAGCCTCAGAGTTTAGTTCCCTTCCATCATATGCAGCTTTTGCTACTGCTCAAGAAGCTTAT
GAGCAGGCTGTTGCTAATGGTGATTCTGAAGTTGTTCTTAAAAAGTTGAAGAAGTCTTTGAATGTGGCTA
AATCTGAATTTGACCGTGATGCAGCCATGCAACGTAAGTTGGAAAAGATGGCTGATCAAGCTATGACCCA
AATGTATAAACAGGCTAGATCTGAGGACAAGAGGGCAAAAGTTACTAGTGCTATGCAGACAATGCTTTTC
ACTATGCTTAGAAAGTTGGATAATGATGCACTCAACAACATTATCAACAATGCAAGAGATGGTTGTGTTC
CCTTGAACATAATACCTCTTACAACAGCAGCCAAACTAATGGTTGTCATACCAGACTATAACACATATAA
AAATACGTGTGATGGTACAACATTTACTTATGCATCAGCATTGTGGGAAATCCAACAGGTTGTAGATGCA
GATAGTAAAATTGTTCAACTTAGTGAAATTAGTATGGACAATTCACCTAATTTAGCATGGCCTCTTATTG
TAACAGCTTTAAGGGCCAATTCTGCTGTCAAATTAGAAAACCTTTACTTTCAGTCGGGACGGCGAATCCC
GGGGCTGATAAATCCCTGGAAAAGGAGATGGAAGAAGAACTTTATTGCAGTGTCTGCGGCTAACCGGTTC
AAAAAGATCAGTTCAAGCGGCGCCCTAGATTACGACATTCCTACGACCGCCTCCGAGAATCTCTATTTCC
AGGGTGAATTTGGCTTGGCACAACATGACGAGGCCGTCGATAACAAGTTTAATAAAGAACAGCAGAACGC
TTTCTATGAGATCCTTCACTTACCAAATCTGAACGAAGAGCAACGCAACGCTTTCATTCAGAGCCTGAAA
GACGATCCCTCGCAGTCTGCAAATCTCCTGGCCGAAGCCAAGAAGCTGAATGACGCACAGGCTCCAAAAG
TTGATAACAAGTTTAACAAGGAGCAGCAGAATGCTTTCTACGAGATATTGCACCTTCCTAATCTGAATGA
GGAACAAAGAAATGCATTTATCCAGTCCCTAAAAGACGATCCATCACAGAGTGCCAACCTGCTTGCGGAA
GCCAAAAAGCTCAATGATGCCCAGGCCCCGAAAGTAGACGCGAACCATCAATAAGCTAGCTTGACTGACT
GAGATACAGCGTACCTTCAGCTCACAGACATGATAAGATACATTGATGAGTTTGGACAAACCACAACTAG
AATGCAGTGAAAAAAATGCTTTATTTGTGAAATTTGTGATGCTATTGCTTTATTTGTAACCATTATAAGC
TGCAATAAACAAGTTAACAACAACAATTGCATTCATTTTATGTTTCAGGTTCAGGGGGAGGTGTGGGAGG
TTTTTTAAAGCAAGTAAAACCTCTACAAATGTGGTATTGGCCCATCTCTATCGGTATCGTAGCATAACCC
CTTGGGGCCTCTAAACGGGTCTTGAGGGGTTTTTTGTGCCCCTCGGGCCGGATTGCTATCTACCGGCATT
GGCGCAGAAAAAAATGCCTGATGCGACGCTGCGCGTCTTATACTCCCACATATGCCAGATTCAGCAACGG
ATACGGCTTCCCCAACTTGCCCACTTCCATACGTGTCCTCCTTACCAGAAATTTATCCTTAAGGTCGTCA
GCTATCCTGCAGGCGATCTCTCGATTTCGATCAAGACATTCCTTTAATGGTCTTTTCTGGACACCACTAG
GGGTCAGAAGTAGTTCATCAAACTTTCTTCCCTCCCTAATCTCATTGGTTACCTTGGGCTATCGAAACTT
AATTAACCAGTCAAGTCAGCTACTTGGCGAGATCGACTTGTCTGGGTTTCGACTACGCTCAGAATTGCGT
CAGTCAAGTTCGATCTGGTCCTTGCTATTGCACCCGTTCTCCGATTACGAGTTTCATTTAAATCATGTGA
GCAAAAGGCCAGCAAAAGGCCAGGAACCGTAAAAAGGCCGCGTTGCTGGCGTTTTTCCATAGGCTCCGCC
CCCCTGACGAGCATCACAAAAATCGACGCTCAAGTCAGAGGTGGCGAAACCCGACAGGACTATAAAGATA
CCAGGCGTTTCCCCCTGGAAGCTCCCTCGTGCGCTCTCCTGTTCCGACCCTGCCGCTTACCGGATACCTG
TCCGCCTTTCTCCCTTCGGGAAGCGTGGCGCTTTCTCATAGCTCACGCTGTAGGTATCTCAGTTCGGTGT
AGGTCGTTCGCTCCAAGCTGGGCTGTGTGCACGAACCCCCCGTTCAGCCCGACCGCTGCGCCTTATCCGG
TAACTATCGTCTTGAGTCCAACCCGGTAAGACACGACTTATCGCCACTGGCAGCAGCCACTGGTAACAGG
ATTAGCAGAGCGAGGTATGTAGGCGGTGCTACAGAGTTCTTGAAGTGGTGGCCTAACTACGGCTACACTA
GAAGAACAGTATTTGGTATCTGCGCTCTGCTGAAGCCAGTTACCTTCGGAAAAAGAGTTGGTAGCTCTTG
ATCCGGCAAACAAACCACCGCTGGTAGCGGTGGTTTTTTTGTTTGCAAGCAGCAGATTACGCGCAGAAAA
AAAGGATCTCAAGAAGATCCTTTGATCTTTTCTACGGGGTCTGACGCTCAGTGGAACGAAAACTCACGTT
AAGGGATTTTGGTCATGAGATTATCAAAAAGGATCTTCACCTAGATCCTTTTAAATTAAAAATGAAGTTT
TAAATCAATCTAAAGTATATATGAGTAAACTTGGTCTGACAGTTACCAATGCTTAATCAGTGAGGCACCT
ATCTCAGCGATCTGTCTATTTCGTTCATCCATAGTTGCATTTAAATTTCCGAACTCTCCAAGGCCCTCGT
CGGAAAATCTTCAAACCTTTCGTCCGATCCATCTTGCAGGCTACCTCTCGAACGAACTATCGCAAGTCTC
TTGGCCGGCCTTGCGCCTTGGCTATTGCTTGGCAGCGCCTATCGCCAGGTATTACTCCAATCCCGAATAT
CCGAGATCGGGATCACCCGAGAGAAGTTCAACCTACATCCTCAATCCCGATCTATCCGAGATCCGAGGAA
TATCGAAATCGGGGCGCGCCTGGCCTCCGCGCCGGGTTTTGGCGCCTCCCGCGGGCGCCCCCCTCGTCAC
GGCGAGCGCTGCCACGTCAGACGAAGGGCGCAGGAGCGTCCTGATCCTTCCGCCCGGACGCTCAGGACAG
CGGCCCGCTGCTCATAAGACTCGGCCTTAGAACCCCAGTATCAGCAGAAGGACATTTTAGGACGGGACTT
GGGTGACTCTAGGGCACTGGTTTTCTTTCCAGAGAGCGGAACAGGCGAGGAAAAGTAGTCCCTTCTCGGC
GATTCTGCGGAGGGATCTCCGTGGGGCGGTGAACGCCGATGATTATATAAGGACGCGCCGGGTGTGGCAC
AGCTAGTTCCGTCGCAGCCGGGATTTGGGTCGCGGTTCTTGTTTGTGGATCGCTGTGATCGTCACTTGGT
GAGTAGCGGGCTGCTGGGCTGGCCGGGGCTTTCGTGGCCGCCGGGCCGCTCGGTGGGACGGAAGCGTGTG
GAGAGACCGCCAAGGGCTGTAGTCTGGGTCCGCGAGCAAGGTTGCCCTGAACTGGGGGTTGGGGGGAGCG
CAGCAAAATGGCGGCTGTTCCCGAGTCTTGAATGGAAGACGCTTGTGAGGCGGGCTGTGAGGTCGTTGAA
ACAAGGTGGGGGGCATGGTGGGCGGCAAGAACCCAAGGTCTTGAGCCCTTCGCTAATGCGGGAAAGCTCT
TATTCGGGTGAGATGGGCTGGGCACCATCTGGGGACCCTGACGTGAAGTTTGTCACTGACTGGAGAACTC
GGTTTGTCGTCTGTTGCGGGGGCGGCAGTTATGGCGGTGCCGTTGGGCAGTGCACCCGTACCTTTGGGAG
CGCGCGCCCTCGTCGTGTCGTGACGTCACCCGTTCTGTTGGCTTATAATGCAGGGTGGGGCCACCTGCCG
GTAGGTGTGCGGTAGGCTTTTCTCCGTCGCAGGACGCAGGGTTCGGGCCTAGGGTAGGCTCTCCTGAATC
GACAGGCGCCGGACCTCTGGTGAGGGGAGGGATAAGTGAGGCGTCAGTTTCTTTGGTCGGTTTTATGTAC
CTATCTTCTTAAGTAGCTGAAGCTCCGGTTTTGAACTATGCGCTCGGGGTTGGCGAGTGTGTTTTGTGAA
GTTTTTTAGGCACCTTTTGAAATGTAATCATTTGGGTCAATATGTAATTTTCAGTGTTAGACTTGTAAAT
TGTCCGCTAAATTCTGGCCGTTTTTGGCTTTTTTGTTAGACAACATGACCGAGTACAAGCCCACGGTGCG
CCTCGCCACCCGCGACGACGTCCCCAGGGCCGTACGCACCCTCGCCGCCGCGTTCGCCGACTACCCCGCC
ACGCGCCACACCGTCGATCCGGACCGCCACATCGAGCGGGTCACCGAGCTGCAAGAACTCTTCCTCACGC
GCGTCGGGCTCGACATCGGCAAGGTGTGGGTCGCGGACGACGGCGCCGCGGTGGCGGTCTGGACCACGCC
GGAGAGCGTCGAAGCGGGGGCGGTGTTCGCCGAGATCGGCCCGCGCATGGCCGAGTTGAGCGGTTCCCGG
CTGGCCGCGCAGCAACAGATGGAGGGCCTCCTGGCGCCGCACCGGCCCAAGGAGCCCGCGTGGTTCCTGG
CCACCGTCGGCGTCTCGCCCGACCACCAGGGCAAGGGTCTGGGCAGCGCCGTCGTGCTCCCCGGAGTGGA
GGCCGCCGAGCGCGCCGGGGTGCCCGCCTTCCTGGAGACCTCCGCGCCCCGCAACCTCCCCTTCTACGAG
CGGCTCGGCTTCACCGTCACCGCCGACGTCGAGGTGCCCGAAGGACCGCGCACCTGGTGCATGACCCGCA
AGCCCGGTGCCTAGGCTAGTATGTAAGCCTAGTCTTAGATAATAAAATCGCTATCCATCGAAGATGGATG
TGTGTTGGTTTTTTGTGTGTGTAACGCTAGGCGCGCCTGGTGTACCGAGAACGATCCTCTCAGTGCGAGT
CTCGACGATCCATATCGTTGCTTGGCAGTCAGCCAGTCGGAATCCAGCTTGGGACCCAGGAAGTCCAATC
GTCAGATATTGTACTCAAGCCTGGTCACGGCAGCGTACCGATCTGTTTAAACCTAGATATTGATAGTCTG
ATCGGTCAACGTATAATCGAGTCCTAGCTTTTGCAAACATCTATCAAGAGACAGGATCAGCAGGAGGCTT
TCGCATGAGTATTCAACATTTCCGTGTCGCCCTTATTCCCTTTTTTGCGGCATTTTGCCTTCCTGTTTTT
GCTCACCCAGAAACGCTGGTGAAAGTAAAAGATGCTGAAGATCAGTTGGGTGCGCGAGTGGGTTACATCG
AACTGGATCTCAACAGCGGTAAGATCCTTGAGAGTTTTCGCCCCGAAGAACGCTTTCCAATGATGAGCAC
TTTTAAAGTTCTGCTATGTGGCGCGGTATTATCCCGTATTGACGCCGGGCAAGAGCAACTCGGTCGCCGC
ATACACTATTCTCAGAATGACTTGGTTGAGTATTCACCAGTCACAGAAAAGCATCTTACGGATGGCATGA
CAGTAAGAGAATTATGCAGTGCTGCCATAACCATGAGTGATAACACTGCGGCCAACTTACTTCTGACAAC
GATTGGAGGACCGAAGGAGCTAACCGCTTTTTTGCACAACATGGGGGATCATGTAACTCGCCTTGATCGT
TGGGAACCGGAGCTGAATGAAGCCATACCAAACGACGAGCGTGACACCACGATGCCTGTAGCAATGGCAA
CAACCTTGCGTAAACTATTAACTGGCGAACTACTTACTCTAGCTTCCCGGCAACAGTTGATAGACTGGAT
GGAGGCGGATAAAGTTGCAGGACCACTTCTGCGCTCGGCCCTTCCGGCTGGCTGGTTTATTGCTGATAAA
TCTGGAGCCGGTGAGCGTGGGTCTCGCGGTATCATTGCAGCACTGGGGCCAGATGGTAAGCCCTCCCGTA
TCGTAGTTATCTACACGACGGGGAGTCAGGCAACTATGGATGAACGAAATAGACAGATCGCTGAGATAGG
TGCCTCACTGATTAAGCATTGGTAACCGATTCTAGGTGCATTGGCGCAGAAAAAAATGCCTGATGCGACG
CTGCGCGTCTTATACTCCCACATATGCCAGATTCAGCAACGGATACGGCTTCCCCAACTTGCCCACTTCC
ATACGTGTCCTCCTTACCAGAAATTTATCCTTAAGATCGTTTAAACTCGACTCTGGCTCTATCGAATCTC
CGTCGTTTCGAGCTTACGCGAACAGCCGTGGCGCTCATTTGCTCGTCGGGCATCGAATCTCGTCAGCTAT
CGTCAGCTTACCTTTTTGGCAGCGATCGCGGCTCCCGACATCTTGGACCATTAGCTCCACAGGTATCTTC
TTCCCTCTAGTGGTCATAACAGCAGCTTCAGCTACCTCTCAATTCAAAAAACCCCTCAAGACCCGTTTAG
AGGCCCCAAGGGGTTATGCTATCAATCGTTGCGTTACACACACAAAAAACCAACACACATCCATCTTCGA
TGGATAGCGATTTTATTATCTAACTGCTGATCGAGTGTAGCCAGATCTAGTAATCAATTACGGGGTCATT
AGTTCATAGCCCATATATGGAGTTCCGCGTTACATAACTTACGGTAAATGGCCCGCCTGGCTGACCGCCC
AACGACCCCCGCCCATTGACGTCAATAATGACGTATGTTCCCATAGTAACGCCAATAGGGACTTTCCATT
GACGTCAATGGGTGGAGTATTTACGGTAAACTGCCCACTTGGCAGTACATCAAGTGTATCATATGCCAAG
TACGCCCCCTATTGACGTCAATGACGGTAAATGGCCCGCCTGGCATTATGCCCAGTACATGACCTTATGG
GACTTTCCTACTTGGCAGTACATCTACGTATTAGTCATCGCTATTACCATGCTGATGCGGTTTTGGCAGT
ACATCAATGGGCGTGGATAGCGGTTTGACTCACGGGGATTTCCAAGTCTCCACCCCATTGACGTCAATGG
GAGTTTGTTTTGGCACCAAAATCAACGGGACTTTCCAAAATGTCGTAACAACTCCGCCCCATTGACGCAA
ATGGGCGGTAGGCGTGTACGGTGGGAGGTCTATATAAGCAGAGCTGGTTTAGTGAACCGTCAGATCAGAT
CTTTGTCGATCCTACCATCCACTCGACACACCCGCCAGCGGCCGC
